>Addgene plasmid #83571 | pIRES-hrGFP II-mTET1_CD | addgene full sequence | sequence record 191052 | Addgene NGS Result
GATCTTCTTGAGATCCTTTTTTTCTGCGCGTAATCTGCTGCTTGCAAACAAAAAAACCACCGCTACCAGC
GGTGGTTTGTTTGCCGGATCAAGAGCTACCAACTCTTTTTCCGAAGGTAACTGGCTTCAGCAGAGCGCAG
ATACCAAATACTGTTCTTCTAGTGTAGCCGTAGTTAGGCCACCACTTCAAGAACTCTGTAGCACCGCCTA
CATACCTCGCTCTGCTAATCCTGTTACCAGTGGCTGCTGCCAGTGGCGATAAGTCGTGTCTTACCGGGTT
GGACTCAAGACGATAGTTACCGGATAAGGCGCAGCGGTCGGGCTGAACGGGGGGTTCGTGCACACAGCCC
AGCTTGGAGCGAACGACCTACACCGAACTGAGATACCTACAGCGTGAGCTATGAGAAAGCGCCACGCTTC
CCGAAGGGAGAAAGGCGGACAGGTATCCGGTAAGCGGCAGGGTCGGAACAGGAGAGCGCACGAGGGAGCT
TCCAGGGGGAAACGCCTGGTATCTTTATAGTCCTGTCGGGTTTCGCCACCTCTGACTTGAGCGTCGATTT
TTGTGATGCTCGTCAGGGGGGCGGAGCCTATGGAAAAACGCCAGCAACGCGGCCTTTTTACGGTTCCTGG
CCTTTTGCTGGCCTTTTGCTCACATGTTCTTTCCTGCGTTATCCCCTGATTCTGTGGATAACCGTATTAC
CGCCAGGCGCGCCGCGATGTACGGGCCAGATTTACGCGTTGACATTGATTATTGACTAGTTATTAATAGT
AATCAATTACGGGGTCATTAGTTCATAGCCCATATATGGAGTTCCGCGTTACATAACTTACGGTAAATGG
CCCGCCTGGCTGACCGCCCAACGACCCCCGCCCATTGACGTCAATAATGACGTATGTTCCCATAGTAACG
CCAATAGGGACTTTCCATTGACGTCAATGGGTGGAGTATTTACGGTAAACTGCCCACTTGGCAGTACATC
AAGTGTATCATATGCCAAGTACGCCCCCTATTGACGTCAATGACGGTAAATGGCCCGCCTGGCATTATGC
CCAGTACATGACCTTATGGGACTTTCCTACTTGGCAGTACATCTACGTATTAGTCATCGCTATTACCATG
GTGATGCGGTTTTGGCAGTACATCAATGGGCGTGGATAGCGGTTTGACTCACGGGGATTTCCAAGTCTCC
ACCCCATTGACGTCAATGGGAGTTTGTTTTGGCACCAAAATCAACGGGACTTTCCAAAATGTCGTAACAA
CTCCGCCCCATTGAAGCAAATGGGCGGTAGGCGTGTACGGTGGGAGGTCTATATAAGCAGAGCTCTCTGG
CTAACTAGAGAACCCACTGCTTACTGGCTTATCGAAATTAATACGACTCACTATAGGGAGACCCAAGCTT
CTGGAGGCCCGGGCTTTCAGGGTACCGAAGAAGGATCCACTAGTAACGGCCGCCAGTGTGCTGGAATTCG
CCCTTACCATGGCTAAAGATTCTGAACTGCCCACCTGCAGCTGTCTTGATCGAGTTATACAAAAAGACAA
AGGCCCATATTATACACACCTTGGGGCAGGACCAAGTGTTGCTGCTGTCAGGGAAATCATGGAGAATAGG
TATGGTCAAAAAGGAAACGCAATAAGGATAGAAATAGTAGTGTACACCGGTAAAGAAGGGAAAAGCTCTC
ATGGGTGTCCAATTGCTAAGTGGGTTTTAAGAAGAAGCAGTGATGAAGAAAAAGTTCTTTGTTTGGTCCG
GCAGCGTACAGGCCACCACTGTCCAACTGCTGTGATGGTGGTGCTCATCATGGTGTGGGATGGCATCCCT
CTTCCAATGGCCGACCGGCTATACACAGAGCTCACAGAGAATCTAAAGTCATACAATGGGCACCCTACCG
ACAGAAGATGCACCCTCAATGAAAATCGTACCTGTACATGTCAAGGAATTGATCCAGAGACTTGTGGAGC
TTCATTCTCTTTTGGCTGTTCATGGAGTATGTACTTTAATGGCTGTAAGTTTGGTAGAAGCCCAAGCCCC
AGAAGATTTAGAATTGATCCAAGCTCTCCCTTACATGAAAAAAACCTTGAAGATAACTTACAGAGTTTGG
CTACACGATTAGCTCCAATTTATAAGCAGTATGCTCCAGTAGCTTACCAAAATCAGGTGGAATATGAAAA
TGTTGCCCGAGAATGTCGGCTTGGCAGCAAGGAAGGTCGTCCCTTCTCTGGGGTCACTGCTTGCCTGGAC
TTCTGTGCTCATCCCTACAGGGCCATTCACAACATGAATAATGGAAGCACTGTGGTTTGTACCTTAACTC
GAGAAGATAACCGCTCTTTGGGTGTTATTCCTCAAGATGAGCAGCTCCATGTGCTACCTCTTTATAAGCT
TTCAGACACAGATGAGTTTGGCTCCAAGGAAGGAATGGAAGCCAAGATCAAATCTGGGGCCATCGAGGTC
CTGGCACCCCGCCGCAAAAAAAGAACGTGTTTCACTCAGCCTGTTCCCCGTTCTGGAAAGAAGAGGGCTG
CGATGATGACGGAGGTTCTTGCACATAAGATAAGGGCAGTGGAAAAGAAACCTATTCCCCGAATCAAGCG
GAAGAATAACTCAACAACAACAAACAACAGTAAGCCTTCGTCACTGCCAACCTTAGGGAGTAACACTGAG
ACCGTGCAACCTGAAGTAAAAAGTGAAACCGAACCCCATTTTATCTTAAAAAGTTCAGACAACACTAAAA
CTTATTCGCTGATGCCATCCGCTCCTCACCCAGTGAAAGAGGCATCTCCAGGCTTCTCCTGGTCCCCGAA
GACTGCTTCAGCCACACCAGCTCCACTGAAGAATGACGCAACAGCCTCATGCGGGTTTTCAGAAAGAAGC
AGCACTCCCCACTGTACGATGCCTTCGGGAAGACTCAGTGGTGCCAATGCAGCTGCTGCTGATGGCCCTG
GCATTTCACAGCTTGGCGAAGTGGCTCCTCTCCCCACCCTGTCTGCTCCTGTGATGGAGCCCCTCATTAA
TTCTGAGCCTTCCACTGGTGTGACTGAGCCGCTAACGCCTCATCAGCCAAACCACCAGCCCTCCTTCCTC
ACCTCTCCTCAAGACCTTGCCTCTTCTCCAATGGAAGAAGATGAGCAGCATTCTGAAGCAGATGAGCCTC
CATCAGACGAACCCCTATCTGATGACCCCCTGTCACCTGCTGAGGAGAAATTGCCCCACATTGATGAGTA
TTGGTCAGACAGTGAGCACATCTTTTTGGATGCAAATATTGGTGGGGTGGCCATCGCACCTGCTCACGGC
TCGGTTTTGATTGAGTGTGCCCGGCGGGAGCTGCACGCTACCACTCCTGTTGAGCACCCCAACCGTAATC
ATCCAACCCGCCTCTCCCTTGTCTTTTACCAGCACAAAAACCTAAATAAGCCCCAACATGGTTTTGAACT
AAACAAGATTAAGTTTGAGGCTAAAGAAGCTAAGAATAAGAAAATGAAGGCCTCAGAGCAAAAAGACCAG
GCAGCTAATGAAGGTCCAGAACAGTCCTCTGAAGTAAATGAATTGAACCAAATTCCTTCTCATAAAGCAT
TAACATTAACCCATGACAATGTTGTCACCGTGTCCCCTTATGCTCTCACACACGTTGCGGGGCCCTATAA
CCATTGGGTCTGTAGGATAAGGGCGAATTCTGCAGATATCCATCACACTGGCGGCCGCGACTACAAGGAT
GACGATGACAAGGATTACAAAGACGACGATGATAAGGACTATAAGGATGATGACGACAAATAATAGCAAT
TCCTCGACGACTGCATAGGGTTACCCCCCTCTCCCTCCCCCCCCCCTAACGTTACTGGCCGAAGCCGCTT
GGAATAAGGCCGGTGTGCGTTTGTCTATATGTTATTTTCCACCATATTGCCGTCTTTTGGCAATGTGAGG
GCCCGGAAACCTGGCCCTGTCTTCTTGACGAGCATTCCTAGGGGTCTTTCCCCTCTCGCCAAAGGAATGC
AAGGTCTGTTGAATGTCGTGAAGGAAGCAGTTCCTCTGGAAGCTTCTTGAAGACAAACAACGTCTGTAGC
GACCCTTTGCAGGCAGCGGAACCCCCCACCTGGCGACAGGTGCCTCTGCGGCCAAAAGCCACGTGTATAA
GATACACCTGCAAAGGCGGCACAACCCCAGTGCCACGTTGTGAGTTGGATAGTTGTGGAAAGAGTCAAAT
GGCTCTCCTCAAGCGTATTCAACAAGGGGCTGAAGGATGCCCAGAAGGTACCCCATTGTATGGGATCTGA
TCTGGGGCCTCGGTGCACATGCTTTACATGTGTTTAGTCGAGGTTAAAAAACGTCTAGGCCCCCCGAACC
ACGGGGACGTGGTTTTCCTTTGAAAAACACGATGATAATGACCATGGTGAGCAAGCAGATCCTGAAGAAC
ACCGGCCTGCAGGAGATCATGAGCTTCAAGGTGAACCTGGAGGGCGTGGTGAACAACCACGTGTTCACCA
TGGAGGGCTGCGGCAAGGGCAACATCCTGTTCGGCAACCAGCTGGTGCAGATCCGCGTGACCAAGGGCGC
CCCCCTGCCCTTCGCCTTCGACATCCTGAGCCCCGCCTTCCAGTACGGCAACCGCACCTTCACCAAGTAC
CCCGAGGACATCAGCGACTTCTTCATCCAGAGCTTCCCCGCCGGCTTCGTGTACGAGCGCACCCTGCGCT
ACGAGGACGGCGGCCTGGTGGAGATCCGCAGCGACATCAACCTGATCGAGGGGATGTTCGTGTACCGCGT
GGAGTACAAGGGCCGCAACTTCCCCAACGACGGCCCCGTGATGAAGAAGACCATCACCGGCCTGCAGCCC
AGCTTCGAGGTGGTGTACATGAACGACGGCGTGCTGGTGGGCCAGGTGATCCTGGTGTACCGCCTGAACA
GCGGCAAGTTCTACAGCTGCCACATGCGCACCCTGATGAAGAGCAAGGGCGTGGTGAAGGACTTCCCCGA
GTACCACTTCATCCAGCACCGCCTGGAGAAGACCTACGTGGAGGACGGCGGCTTCGTAGAGCAGCACGAG
ACCGCCATCGCCCAGCTGACCAGCCTGGGCAAGCCCCTGGGCAGCCTGCACGAGTGGGTGTAAGCTCGAG
CATGCATCTAGAGGGCCCTATTCCCTTTAGTGAGGGTTAATTGCTAGAGCTCGCTGATCAGCCTCGACTG
TGCCTTCTAGTTGCCAGCCATCTGTTGTTTGCCCCTCCCCCGTGCCTTCCTTGACCCTGGAAGGTGCCAC
TCTCACTGTCCTTTCCTAATAAAATGAGGAAATTGCATCGCATTGTCTGAGTAGGTGTCATTCTATTCTG
GGGGGTGGGGTGGGGCAGGACAGCAAGGGGGAGGATTGGGAAGACAATAGCAGGCATGCTGGGGCGCCGG
CGCGCGTAAATTGTAAGCGTTAATATTTTGTTAAAATTCGCGTTAAATTTTTGTTAAATCAGCTCATTTT
TTAACCAATAGGCCGAAATCGGCAAAATCCCTTATAAATCAAAAGAATAGACCGAGATAGGGT
[37 nt withheld, positions 5524-5560]
AAAGAACGTGGACTCCAACGTCAAAGG
[49 nt withheld, positions 5588-5636]
T
[91 nt withheld, positions 5638-5728]
G
[124 nt withheld, positions 5730-5853]
CAGGTGGCACTTTTCGGGGAAATGTGCGCGGAACCCCTATTTGTTTATTTTTCTAAATACATTCAAATAT
GTATCCGCTCATGAGACAATAACCCTGATAAATGCTTCAATAATATTGAAAAAGGAAGAATCCTGAGGCG
GAAAGAACCAGCTGTGGAATGTGTGTCAGTTAGGGTGTGGAAAGTCCCCAGGCTCCCCAGCAGGCAGAAG
TATGCAAAGCATGCATCTCAATTAGTCAGCAACCAGGTGTGGAAAGTCCCCAGGCTCCCCAGCAGGCAGA
AGTATGCAAAGCATGCATCTCAATTAGTCAGCAACCATAGTCCCGCCCCTAACTCCGCCCAGTTCCGCCC
ATTCTCCGCCCCATGGCTGACTAATTTTTTTTATTTATGCAGAGGCCGAGGCCGCCTCGGCCTCTGAGCT
ATTCCAGAAGTAGTGAGGAGGCTTTTTTGGAGGCCTAGGCTTTTGCAAAGATCGATCAAGAGACAGGATG
AGGATCGTTTCGCATGATTGAACAAGATGGATTGCACGCAGGTTCTCCGGCCGCTTGGGTGGAGAGGCTA
TTCGGCTATGACTGGGCACAACAGACAATCGGCTGCTCTGATGCCGCCGTGTTCCGGCTGTCAGCGCAGG
GGCGCCCGGTTCTTTTTGTCAAGACCGACCTGTCCGGTGCCCTGAATGAACTGCAAGACGAGGCAGCGCG
GCTATCGTGGCTGGCCACGACGGGCGTTCCTTGCGCAGCTGTGCTCGACGTTGTCACTGAAGCGGGAAGG
GACTGGCTGCTATTGGGCGAAGTGCCGGGGCAGGATCTCCTGTCATCTCACCTTGCTCCTGCCGAGAAAG
TATCCATCATGGCTGATGCAATGCGGCGGCTGCATACGCTTGATCCGGCTACCTGCCCATTCGACCACCA
AGCGAAACATCGCATCGAGCGAGCACGTACTCGGATGGAAGCCGGTCTTGTCGATCAGGATGATCTGGAC
GAAGAACATCAGGGGCTCGCGCCAGCCGAACTGTTCGCCAGGCTCAAGGCGAGCATGCCCGACGGCGAGG
ATCTCGTCGTGACCCATGGCGATGCCTGCTTGCCGAATATCATGGTGGAAAATGGCCGCTTTTCTGGATT
CATCGACTGTGGCCGGCTGGGTGTGGCGGACCGCTATCAGGACATAGCGTTGGCTACCCGTGATATTGCT
GAAGAACTTGGCGGCGAATGGGCTGACCGCTTCCTCGTGCTTTACGGTATCGCCGCTCCCGATTCGCAGC
GCATCGCCTTCTATCGCCTTCTTGACGAGTTCTTCTGAGCGGGACTCTGGGGTTCGAAATGACCGACCAA
GCGACGCCCAACCTGCCATCACGAGATTTCGATTCCACCGCCGCCTTCTATGAAAGGTTGGGCTTCGGAA
TCGTTTTCCGGGACGCCGGCTGGATGATCCTCCAGCGCGGGGATCTCATGCTGGAGTTCTTCGCCCACCC
TAGGGGGAGGCTAACTGAAACACGGAAGGAGACAATACCGGAAGGAACCCGCGCTATGACGGCAATAAAA
AGACAGAATAAAACGCACGGTGTTGGGTCGTTTGTTCATAAACGCGGGGTTCGGTCCCAGGGCTGGCACT
CTGTCGATACCCCACCGAGACCCCATTGGGGCCAATACGCCCGCGTTTCTTCCTTTTCCCCACCCCACCC
CCCAAGTTCGGGTGAAGGCCCAGGGCTCGCAGCCAACGTCGGGGCGGCAGGCCCTGCCATAGCCTCAGGT
TACTCATATATACTTTAGATTGATTTAAAACTTCATTTTTAATTTAAAAGGATCTAGGTGAAGATCCTTT
TTGATAATCTCATGACCAAAATCCCTTAACGTGAGTTTTCGTTCCACTGAGCGTCAGACCCCGTAGAAAA
GATCAAAG
Features (pLannotate 1.2.2; 21 found; start..end, strand, type, name):
      8..596     +  rep_origin     ori: high-copy-number ColE1/pMB1/pBR322/pUC origin of replication
    741..1120    +  enhancer       CMV enhancer: human cytomegalovirus immediate early enhancer
   1193..1210    -  promoter       CMV promoter (fragment): human cytomegalovirus (CMV) immediate early promoter
   1280..1324    +  promoter       CMVd3 promoter: truncated human cytomegalovirus (CMV) immediate early promoter that yields strongly reduced expression relative to the full-length promoter
   1320..1353    +  LTR            5' LTR (truncated) (fragment): truncated 5' long terminal repeat (LTR) from HIV-1
   1369..1387    +  promoter       T7 promoter: promoter for bacteriophage T7 RNA polymerase
   1476..3650    +  CDS            TET1 (fragment): TET1_HUMAN - Also known as CXXC6, KIAA1676, LCX. Experimental evidence at protein level: Swiss-Prot protein existence level 1. Dioxygenase that catalyzes the conversion of the modified genomic base 5-methylcytosine (5mC) into 5-hydroxymethylcytosine (5hmC) and plays a key role in active DNA demethylation. Also mediates subsequent conversion of 5hmC into 5-formylcytosine (5fC), and conversion of 5fC to 5-carboxylcytosine (5caC). Conversion of 5mC into 5hmC, 5fC and 5caC probably constitutes the first step in cytosine demethylation. Methylation at the C5 position of cytosine bases is an epigenet
   3702..3722    +  CDS            FLAG (fragment): FLAG® epitope tag, followed by an enterokinase cleavage site
   3806..4378    +  misc_feature   IRES: internal ribosome entry site (IRES) of the encephalomyocarditis virus (EMCV)
   4384..5103    +  CDS            hrGFP: humanized Renilla green fluorescent protein mammalian codon-optimized
   5134..5152    -  promoter       T3 promoter: promoter for bacteriophage T3 RNA polymerase
   5178..5384    +  polyA_signal   bGH poly(A) signal: bovine growth hormone polyadenylation signal
   5425..5853    -  rep_origin     f1 ori (sequence partly withheld): f1 bacteriophage origin of replication; arrow indicates direction of (+) strand synthesis
   5880..5982    +  promoter       AmpR promoter: bla
   6027..6098    +  promoter       SV40 promoter (fragment): SV40 enhancer and early promoter
   6099..6170    +  promoter       SV40 promoter (fragment): SV40 enhancer and early promoter
   6174..6308    +  rep_origin     SV40 ori: SV40 origin of replication
   6357..7151    +  CDS            NeoR/KanR: aminoglycoside phosphotransferase from Tn5; aph(3')-II (or nptII); confers resistance to neomycin, kanamycin, and G418 (Geneticin®)
   7172..7324    +  CDS            ble (fragment): BLE_KLEPN - Experimental evidence at protein level: Swiss-Prot protein existence level 1. Binding protein with a strong affinity to the bleomycin family of antibiotics. Binds to CL990; an antimitotic-antibiotic compound. From Klebsiella pneumoniae.
   7383..7430    +  polyA_signal   HSV TK poly(A) signal: herpes simplex virus thymidine kinase polyadenylation signal (Cole and Stacy, 1985)
   7521..7537    -  polyA_signal   bGH poly(A) signal (fragment): bovine growth hormone polyadenylation signal
