[The description below was written by a language model from this plasmid's Addgene catalogue record and pLannotate feature annotations shown in this document.]
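Description:
pIRES-hrGFP II-mTET1_CD is a mammalian expression plasmid built on the Stratagene pIRES-hrGFP II backbone, carrying a catalytically inactive version of the human TET1 catalytic domain. It is propagated in E. coli through a high-copy ColE1/pUC-type origin and selected with kanamycin. The resistance gene is a Tn5 NeoR/KanR cassette placed behind both a bacterial (bla-type) promoter and the SV40 early promoter/origin and followed by an HSV TK polyadenylation signal, an arrangement that should also permit G418 selection in mammalian cells. An f1 origin is also present. The catalogue gives a total size of 7,654 bp, while the sequenced record is 7,751 nt.

The payload is a bicistronic cassette driven by the CMV immediate-early enhancer/promoter. The first cistron encodes TET1 with amino acids 1–1417 deleted, leaving the C-terminal dioxygenase domain, and carrying the substitutions H1672Y and D1674A within the catalytic domain. It was cloned between EcoRI and NotI and joined at its C terminus to the backbone's 3X FLAG epitope for detection or immunoprecipitation. Downstream, an EMCV IRES directs independent translation of humanized Renilla GFP from the same transcript, which ends at a bGH polyadenylation signal. Although the catalogue lists hrGFP II as a C-terminal tag, the feature layout indicates a separately translated reporter that marks transfected cells rather than a fusion partner. Flanking T7 and T3 promoters are backbone elements.

Wild-type TET1 oxidizes 5-methylcytosine to 5-hydroxymethylcytosine and further products during DNA demethylation. This mutant is therefore suited to use as a negative control alongside an active TET1 catalytic domain construct in such studies.
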