Addgene plasmid #83571: pIRES-hrGFP II-mTET1_CD
Purpose: Expresses a mutant catalytic domain of TET1 in mammalian cells
Depositing lab: Jean-Pierre Issa. Depositing organization: Temple University Health Sciences Center. Publication: TET1 is a maintenance DNA demethylase that prevents methylation spreading in differentiated cells. Jin C, Lu Y, Jelinek J, Liang S, Estecio MR, Barton MC, Issa JP. Nucleic Acids Res. 2014 Jun;42(11):6956-71. doi: 10.1093/nar/gku372. Epub 2014 May 29. PubMed 24875481.
Backbone
  Vector backbone: pIRES-hrGFPII
  Backbone manufacturer: Stratagene
  Backbone size w/o insert (bp): 5500
  Total vector size (bp): 7654
  Vector type: Mammalian Expression
Growth in bacteria
  Bacterial resistance: Kanamycin, 50 μg/mL
  Growth temperature: 37°C
  Growth strain: DH5alpha
  Copy number: Unknown
Gene/Insert
  Gene/Insert name: Tet Methylcytosine Dioxygenase 1 (alt name: TET1)
  Species: H. sapiens (human)
  Insert size (bp): 2154
  Mutation: TET1 amino acids 1-1417 deleted, catalytic domain mutations H1672Y, D1674A
  GenBank ID: NM_030625
  Entrez Gene: TET1 (a.k.a. CXXC6, LCX, bA119F7.1)
  Promoter: CMV
  Tag / fusion protein: 3X FLAG tag (C terminal on backbone); hr GFP II (C terminal on backbone)
  Cloning method: Restriction Enzyme; 5′ cloning site EcoRI (unknown if destroyed); 3′ cloning site NotI (unknown if destroyed)
  Sequencing primers: 5′ ATGGGCGGTAGGCGTGTA; 3′ ATGCAGTCGTCGAGGAATTG
Terms and licenses: Academic/Nonprofit Terms; Industry Terms: Not Available to Industry
Depositor comments: Mutation location described in the following publication: Minimal role of base excision repair in TET-induced global DNA demethylation in HEK293T cells, EPIGENETICS 2015
How to cite: pIRES-hrGFP II-mTET1_CD was a gift from Jean-Pierre Issa (Addgene plasmid # 83571 ; http://n2t.net/addgene:83571 ; RRID:Addgene_83571)
