>Addgene plasmid #83571 | pIRES-hrGFP II-mTET1_CD | depositor partial sequence | sequence record 191051 | Forward sequencing primer (for 5' end of insert)
AGACCCAAGCTTCTGGAGGCCCGGGCTTTCAGGGTACCGAAGAAGGATCCACTAGTAACGGCCGCCAGTG
TGCTGGAATTCGCCCTTACCATGGCTAAAGATTCTGAACTGCCCACCTGCAGCTGTCTTGATCGAGTTAT
ACAAAAAGACAAAGGCCCATATTATACACACCTTGGGGCAGGACCAAGTGTTGCTGCTGTCAGGGAAATC
ATGGAGAATAGGTATGGTCAAAAAGGAAACGCAATAAGGATAGAAATAGTAGTGTACACCGGTAAAGAAG
GGAAAAGCTCTCATGGGTGTCCAATTGCTAAGTGGGTTTTAAGAAGAAGCAGTGATGAAGAAAAAGTTCT
TTGTTTGGTCCGGCAGCGTACAGGCCACCACTGTCCAACTGCTGTGATGGTGGTGCTCATCATGGTGTGG
GATGGCATCCCTCTTCCAATGGCCGACCGGCTATACACAGAGCTCACAGAGAATCTAAAGTCATACAATG
GGCACCCTACCGACAGAAGATGCACCCTCAATGAAAATCGTACCTGTACATGTCAAGGAATTGATCCAGA
GACTTGTGGAGCTTCATTCTCTTTTGGCTGTTCATGGAGTATGTACTTTAATGGCTGTAAGTTTGGTAGA
AGCCCAAGCCCCAGAAGATTTAGAATTGATCCAAGCTCTCCCTTACATGAAAAAAACCTTGAAGATAACT
TACAGAGTTTGGCTACACGATTAGCTCCAATTTATAAGCAGTATGCTCCAGTAGCTTACCAAAATCAGGT
GGAATATGAAAATGTTGCCCGAGAATGTCGGCTTGG
